>Addgene plasmid #190827 | pSilencer2.1-U6-17-6 | addgene full sequence | sequence record 379275 | Addgene NGS Result
GACGAAAGGGCCTCGTGATACGCCTATTTTTATAGGTTAATGTCATGATAATAATGGTTTCTTAGACGTC
AGGTGGCACTTTTCGGGGAAATGTGCGCGGAACCCCTATTTGTTTATTTTTCTAAATACATTCAAATATG
TATCCGCTCATGAGACAATAACCCTGATAAATGCTTCAATAATATTCCAGCAGGCAGAAGTATGCAAAGC
ATGCATCTCAATTAGTTAGCAACCAGGTGTGGAAAGTCCCCAGGCTCCCCAGCAGGCAGAAGTATGCAAA
GCATGCATCTCAATTAGTCAGCAACCATAGTCCCGCCCCTAACTCCGCCCATCCCGCCCCTAACTCCGCC
CAGTTCCGCCCATTCTCCGCCCCATGGCTGACTAATTTTTTTTATTTATGCAGAGGCCGAGGCCGCCTCT
GCCTCTGAGCTATTCCAGAAGTAGTGGGGAGGCTTTTTTGGAGGCCTAGGCTTTTGCAAAAAGCTCCCGG
GAGCTTGTATATCCATTTTCGGATCTGATCAGCACGTGATGAAAAAGCCTGAACTCACCGCGACGTCTGT
CGAGAAGTTTCTGATCGAAAAGTTCGACAGCGTCTCCGACCTGATGCAGCTCTCGGAGGGCGAAGAATCT
CGTGCTTTCAGCTTCGATGTAGGAGGGCGTGGATATGTCCTGCGGGTAAATAGCTGCGCCGATGGTTTCT
ACAAAGATCGTTATGTTTATCGGCACTTTGCATCGGCCGCGCTCCCGATTCCGGAAGTGCTTGACATTGG
GGAATTCAGCGAGAGCCTGACCTATTGCATCTCCCGCCGTGCACAGGGTGTCACGTTGCAAGACCTGCCT
GAAACCGAACTGCCCGCTGTTCTGCAGCCGGTCGCGGAGGCCATGGATGCGATCGCTGCGGCCGATCTTA
GCCAGACGAGCGGGTTCGGCCCATTCGGACCGCAAGGAATCGGTCAATACACTACATGGCGTGATTTCAT
ATGCGCGATTGCTGATCCCCATGTGTATCACTGGCAAACTGTGATGGACGACACCGTCAGTGCGTCCGTC
GCGCAGGCTCTCGATGAGCTGATGCTTTGGGCCGAGGACTGCCCCGAAGTCCGGCACCTCGTGCACGCGG
ATTTCGGCTCCAACAATGTCCTGACGGACAATGGCCGCATAACAGCGGTCATTGACTGGAGCGAGGCGAT
GTTCGGGGATTCCCAATACGAGGTCGCCAACATCTTCTTCTGGAGGCCGTGGTTGGCTTGTATGGAGCAG
CAGACGCGCTACTTCGAGCGGAGGCATCCGGAGCTTGCAGGATCGCCGCGGCTCCGGGCGTATATGCTCC
GCATTGGTCTTGACCAACTCTATCAGAGCTTGGTTGACGGCAATTTCGATGATGCAGCTTGGGCGCAGGG
TCGATGCGACGCAATCGTCCGATCCGGAGCCGGGACTGTCGGGCGTACACAAATCGCCCGCAGAAGCGCG
GCCGTCTGGACCGATGGCTGTGTAGAAGTACTCGCCGATAGTGGAAACCGACGCCCCAGCACTCGTCCGA
GGGCAAAGGAATAGCACGTGCTACGAGATTTCGATTCCACCGCCGCCTTCTATGAAAGGTTGGGCTTCGG
AATCGTTTTCCGGGACGCCGGCTGGATGATCCTCCAGCGCGGGGATCTCATGCTGGAGTTCTTCGCCCAC
CCCAACTTGTTTATTGCAGCTTATAATGGTTACAAATAAAGCAATAGCATCACAAATTTCACAAATAAAG
CATTTTTTTCACTGCATTCTAGTTGTGGTTTGTCCAAACTCATCAATGTATCTTATCATGTCTGTATACC
GTCGACCTCTAGCTAGAGCTTGGCGTAATCATGGTCATAGCTGTTTCCTGTGTGAAATTGTTATCCGCTC
ACAATTCCACACAACATACGAGCCGGAAGCATAAAGGTAAGCCTGAATATTGAAAAAGGAAGAGTATGAG
TATTCAACATTTCCGTGTCGCCCTTATTCCCTTTTTTGCGGCATTTTGCCTTCCTGTTTTTGCTCACCCA
GAAACGCTGGTGAAAGTAAAAGATGCTGAAGATCAGTTGGGTGCACGAGTGGGTTACATCGAACTGGATC
TCAACAGCGGTAAGATCCTTGAGAGTTTTCGCCCCGAAGAACGTTTTCCAATGATGAGCACTTTTAAAGT
TCTGCTATGTGGCGCGGTATTATCCCGTATTGACGCCGGGCAAGAGCAACTCGGTCGCCGCATACACTAT
TCTCAGAATGACTTGGTTGAGTACTCACCAGTCACAGAAAAGCATCTTACGGATGGCATGACAGTAAGAG
AATTATGCAGTGCTGCCATAACCATGAGTGATAACACTGCGGCCAACTTACTTCTGACAACGATCGGAGG
ACCGAAGGAGCTAACCGCTTTTTTGCACAACATGGGGGATCATGTAACTCGCCTTGATCGTTGGGAACCG
GAGCTGAATGAAGCCATACCAAACGACGAGCGTGACACCACGATGCCTGTAGCAATGGCAACAACGTTGC
GCAAACTATTAACTGGCGAACTACTTACTCTAGCTTCCCGGCAACAATTAATAGACTGGATGGAGGCGGA
TAAAGTTGCAGGACCACTTCTGCGCTCGGCCCTTCCGGCTGGCTGGTTTATTGCTGATAAATCTGGAGCC
GGTGAGCGTGGGTCTCGCGGTATCATTGCAGCACTGGGGCCAGATGGTAAGCCCTCCCGTATCGTAGTTA
TCTACACGACGGGGAGTCAGGCAACTATGGATGAACGAAATAGACAGATCGCTGAGATAGGTGCCTCACT
GATTAAGCATTGGTAACTGTCAGACCAAGTTTACTCATATATACTTTAGATTGATTTAAAACTTCATTTT
TAATTTAAAAGGATCTAGGTGAAGATCCTTTTTGATAATCTCATGACCAAAATCCCTTAACGTGAGTTTT
CGTTCCACTGAGCGTCAGACCCCGTAGAAAAGATCAAAGGATCTTCTTGAGATCCTTTTTTTCTGCGCGT
AATCTGCTGCTTGCAAACAAAAAAACCACCGCTACCAGCGGTGGTTTTTTTGCCGGATCAAGAGCTACCA
ACTCTTTTTCCGAAGGTAACTGGCTTCAGCAGAGCGCAGATACCAAATACTGTTCTTCTAGTGTAGCCGT
AGTTAGGCCACCACTTCAAGAACTCTGTAGCACCGCCTACATACCTCGCTCTGCTAATCCTGTTACCAGT
GGCTGCTGCCAGTGGCGATAAGTCGTGTCTTACCGGGTTGGACTCAAGACGATAGTTACCGGATAAGGCG
CAGCGGTCGGGCTGAACGGGGGGTTCGTGCACACAGCCCAGCTTGGAGCGAACGACCTACACCGAACTGA
GATACCTACAGCGTGAGCTATGAGAAAGCGCCACGCTTCCCGAAGGGAGAAAGGCGGACAGGTATCCGGT
AAGCGGCAGGGTCGGAACAGGAGAGCGCACGAGGGAGCTTCCAGGGGGAAACGCCTGGTATCTTTATAGT
CCTGTCGGGTTTCGCCACCTCTGACTTGAGCGTCGATTTTTGTGATGCTCGTCAGGGGGGCGGAGCCTAT
GGAAAAACGCCAGCAACGCGGCCTTTTTACGGTTCCTGGCCTTTTGCTGGCCTTTTGCTCACATGTTCTT
TCCTGCGTTATCCCCTGATTCTGTGGATAACCGTATTACCGCCTTTGAGTGAGCTGATACCGCTCGCCGC
AGCCGAACGACCGAGCGCAGCGAGTCAGTGAGCGAGGAAGCGGAAGAGCGCCCAATACGCAAACCGCCTC
TCCCCGCGCGTTGGCCGATTCATTAATGCAGCTGGCACGACAGGTTTCCCGACTGGAAAGCGGGCAGTGA
GCGCAACGCAATTAATGTGAGTTAGCTCACTCATTAGGCACCCCAGGCTTTACACTTTATGCTTCCGGCT
CGTATGTTGTGTGGAATTGTGAGCGGATAACAATTTCACACAGGAAACAGCTATGACATGATTACGAATT
GCAACGATTTAGGTGACACTATAGAAGAGAAGGAATTAATACGACTCACTATAGGGAGAGAGAGAGAATT
ACCCTCACTAAAGGGAGGAGAAGCATGAATTCCCCAGTGGAAAGACGCGCAGGCAAAACGCACCACGTGA
CGGAGCGTGACCGCGCGCCGAGCGCGCGCCAAGGTCGGGCAGGAAGAGGGCCTATTTCCCATGATTCCTT
CATATTTGCATATACGATACAAGGCTGTTAGAGAGATAATTAGAATTAATTTGACTGTAAACACAAAGAT
ATTAGTACAAAATACGTGACGTAGAAAGTAATAATTTCTTGGGTAGTTTGCAGTTTTAAAATTATGTTTT
AAAATGGACTATCATATGCTTACCGTAACTTGAAAGTATTTCGATTTCTTGGGTTTATATATCTTGTGGA
AAGGACGAAACACCGGCGGCGATGAGATGACATAGAAGCTGAATTCGCTGTCGTTTGGGCCGGGCTTTGA
AGTCCCTGCGACCACTGCGTGACTGCTTTTTTGGAAAAGCTTGGCACTGGCCGTCGTTTTACAACGTCGT
GACTGGGAAAACCCTGGCGTTACCCAACTTAATCGCCTTGCAGCACATCCCCCTTTCGCCAGCTGGCGTA
ATAGCGAAGAGGCCCGCACCGATCGCCCTTCCCAACAGTTGCGCAGCCTGAATGGCGAATGGCGCCTGAT
GCGGTATTTTCTCCTTACGCATCTGTGCGGTATTTCACACCGCATATGGTGCACTCTCAGTACAATCTGC
TCTGATGCCGCATAGTTAAGCCAGCCCCGACACCCGCCAACACCCGCTGACGCGCCCTGACGGGCTTGTC
TGCTCCCGGCATCCGCTTACAGACAAGCTGTGACCGTCTCCGGGAGCTGCATGTGTCAGAGGTTTTCACC
GTCATCACCGAAACGCGCGA
Features (pLannotate 1.2.2; 20 found; start..end, strand, type, name):
     96..186     +  promoter       AmpR promoter (fragment): bla
    187..480     +  promoter       SV40 promoter (fragment): SV40 enhancer and early promoter
    529..1554    +  CDS            HygR: aminoglycoside phosphotransferase from E. coli; aph(4)-Ia; confers resistance to hygromycin
   1564..1689    +  CDS            ble (fragment): BLE_KLEPN - Experimental evidence at protein level: Swiss-Prot protein existence level 1. Binding protein with a strong affinity to the bleomycin family of antibiotics. Binds to CL990; an antimitotic-antibiotic compound. From Klebsiella pneumoniae.
   1684..1805    +  polyA_signal   SV40 poly(A) signal: SV40 polyadenylation signal
   1878..1894    -  protein_bind   lac operator: The lac repressor binds to the lac operator to inhibit transcription in E. coli. This inhibition can be relieved by adding lactose or isopropyl-β-D-thiogalactopyranoside (IPTG). lac repressor encoded by lacI
   1902..1926    -  promoter       lac promoter (fragment): promoter for the E. coli lac operon
   1936..1955    +  promoter       AmpR promoter (fragment): bla
   1956..2816    +  CDS            AmpR: β-lactamase; bla; confers resistance to ampicillin, carbenicillin, and related antibiotics
   2987..3575    +  rep_origin     ori: high-copy-number ColE1/pMB1/pBR322/pUC origin of replication
   3758..3850    +  CDS            lacI (fragment): lac repressor; lacI; The lac repressor binds to the lac operator to inhibit transcription in E. coli. This inhibition can be relieved by adding lactose or isopropyl-β-D-thiogalactopyranoside (IPTG).
   3863..3884    +  protein_bind   CAP binding site: CAP binding activates transcription in the presence of cAMP. E. coli catabolite activator protein
   3899..3929    +  promoter       lac promoter: promoter for the E. coli lac operon
   3937..3953    +  protein_bind   lac operator: The lac repressor binds to the lac operator to inhibit transcription in E. coli. This inhibition can be relieved by adding lactose or isopropyl-β-D-thiogalactopyranoside (IPTG). lac repressor encoded by lacI
   3997..4015    +  promoter       SP6 promoter: promoter for bacteriophage SP6 RNA polymerase
   4027..4045    +  promoter       T7 promoter: promoter for bacteriophage T7 RNA polymerase
   4176..4416    +  promoter       U6 promoter: RNA polymerase III promoter for human U6 snRNA
   4525..4679    +  CDS            lacZα (fragment): LacZα fragment of β-galactosidase; lacZ fragment
   4685..4784    -  misc_feature   bom (fragment): basis of mobility region from pBR322
   4886..1       -  CDS            rop (fragment) (across the origin): Rop protein, which maintains plasmids at low copy number; rop
