[The description below was written by a language model from this plasmid's Addgene catalogue record and pLannotate feature annotations shown in this document.]
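Description:
pSilencer2.1-U6-17-6 is a 4,920 bp mammalian expression plasmid built on the pSilencer2.1-U6 hygro backbone, a vector designed for transcribing short RNAs in mammalian cells. In bacteria it is maintained through a high-copy ColE1/pUC-type origin of replication and selected with ampicillin via the β-lactamase (AmpR) gene. For selecting transfected mammalian cells it carries a hygromycin resistance cassette, in which the SV40 enhancer/early promoter drives the HygR aminoglycoside phosphotransferase gene, terminated by an SV40 polyadenylation signal. The annotation also picks up a number of backbone remnants with no evident role in the construct's function: fragments of lacI, lacZα, ble, rop and the bom region, lac promoter/operator elements, and SP6 and T7 phage promoters lying upstream of the U6 cassette.

The payload is an 83 bp synthetic insert named 17-6, described as a non-aptamer RNA and introduced by Gibson cloning. It is not annotated as a feature in its own right, but presumably occupies the unannotated stretch between the human U6 promoter and the lacZα fragment. The U6 promoter recruits RNA polymerase III, which suits the production of small, non-coding, non-polyadenylated transcripts with defined ends. The associated publication concerns dual-specificity RNA aptamers used to manipulate target-specific O-GlcNAcylation, including that of β-catenin. Given its "non-aptamer" designation, 17-6 most plausibly serves as a non-binding control RNA expressed alongside functional aptamer constructs, although the record does not state this role explicitly. Hygromycin selection would allow enrichment or stable maintenance of cells expressing the RNA.
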