Addgene plasmid #190827: pSilencer2.1-U6-17-6
Purpose: For mammalian expression of 17-6, a non-aptamer RNA. Expression is driven by a U6 promoter.
Depositing lab: Gerald Hart. Depositing organization: University of Georgia. Publication: Dual-specificity RNA aptamers enable manipulation of target-specific O-GlcNAcylation and unveil functions of O-GlcNAc on beta-catenin. Zhu Y, Hart GW. Cell. 2022 Dec 30:S0092-8674(22)01529-X. doi: 10.1016/j.cell.2022.12.016. PubMed 36626902.
Backbone
  Vector backbone: pSilencer2.1-U6 hygro
  Total vector size (bp): 4920
  Vector type: Mammalian Expression
  Selectable markers: Hygromycin
Growth in bacteria
  Bacterial resistance: Ampicillin, 100 μg/mL
  Growth temperature: 37°C
  Growth strain: DH5alpha
  Copy number: High Copy
Gene/Insert
  Gene/Insert name: 17-6 (Non-aptamer RNA)
  Species: Synthetic
  Insert size (bp): 83
  Promoter: U6
  Cloning method: Gibson Cloning
  Sequencing primers: 5′ T7, LKO.1 5'; 3′ 2.0Rev
Terms and licenses: Academic/Nonprofit Terms; Industry Terms
How to cite: pSilencer2.1-U6-17-6 was a gift from Gerald Hart (Addgene plasmid # 190827 ; http://n2t.net/addgene:190827 ; RRID:Addgene_190827)
